>Addgene plasmid #138379 | pAJ1 | depositor full sequence | sequence record 267223 | pAJ1 sequence 15713 bps
TAATACGACTCACTATAGGGGAATTGTGAGCGGATAACAATTCCCCTCTAGAAATAATTTTGTTTAACTT
TAAGAAGGAGATATACAT
[987 nt withheld, positions 89-1075]
TAACCGGATCCCCGATCCGTGGACTTGTCAGCGACTGAGGAAACAGACCATGGATCCCCGATCCGTCGAC
TTGTCAGCGAGCTGAGGAACCCT
[4026 nt withheld, positions 1169-5194]
TAATTCTCGCTCAAACAGGTCACTGCTGTCGGGTTAAAACCCGGCAGCGGATTGTGCTAACTCCGACGGG
AGCAAATCCGTGAAAGATTTATTAAAGTTTCTGAAAGCGCAGACTAAAACCGAAGAGTTTGATGCGATCA
AAATTGCTCTGGCTTCGCCAGACATGATCCGTTCATGGTCTTTCGGTGAAGTTAAAAAGCCGGAAACCAT
CAACTACCGTACGTTCAAACCAGAACGTGACGGCCTTTTCTGCGCCCGTATCTTTGGGCCGGTAAAAGAT
TACGAGTGCCTGTGCGGTAAGTACAAGCGCCTGAAACACCGTGGCGTCATCTGTGAGAAGTGCGGCGTTG
AAGTGACCCAGACTAAAGTACGCCGTGAGCGTATGGGCCACATCGAACTGGCTTCCCCGACTGCGCACAT
CTGGTTCCTGAAATCGCTGCCGTCCCGTATCGGTCTGCTGCTCGATATGCCGCTGCGCGATATCGAACGC
GTACTGTACTTTGAATCCGGTTCTATGGGGGCGGAAGCAATCCAGGCTCTGCTGAAGAGCATGGATCTGG
AGCAAGAGTGCGAACAGCTGCGTGAAGAGCTGAACGAAACCAACTCCGAAACCAAGCGTAAAAAGCTGAC
CAAGCGTATCAAACTGCTGGAAGCGTTCGTTCAGTCTGGTAACAAACCAGAGTGGATGATCCTGACCGTT
CTGCCGGTACTGCCGCCAGATCTGCGTCCGCTGGTTCCGCTGGATGGTGGTCGTTTCGCGACTTCTGACC
TGAACGATCTGTATCGTCGCGTCATTAACCGTAACAACCGTCTGAAACGTCTGCTGGATCTGGCTGCGCC
GGACATCATCGTACGTAACGAAAAACGTATGCTGCAGGAAGCGGTAGACGCCCTGCTGGATAACGGTCGT
CGCGGTCGTGCGATCACCGGTTCTAACAAGCGTCCTCTGAAATCTTTGGCCGACATGATCAAAGGTAAAC
AGGGTCGTTTCCGTCAGAACCTGCTCGGTAAGCGTGTTGACTACTCCGGTCGTTCTGTAATCACCGTAGG
TCCATACCTGCGTCTGCATCAGTGCGGTCTGCCGAAGAAAATGGCACTGGAGCTGTTCAAACCGTTCATC
TACGGCAAGCTGGAACTGCGTGGTCTTGCTACCACCATTAAAGCTGCGAAGAAAATGGTTGAGCGCGAAG
AAGCTGTCGTTTGGGATATCCTGGACGAAGTTATCCGCGAACACCCGGTACTGCTGAACCGTGCACCGAC
TCTGCACCGTCTGGGTATCCAGGCATTTGAACCGGTACTGATCGAAGGTAAAGCTATCCAGCTGCACCCG
CTGGTTTGTGCGGCATATAACGCCGACTTCGATGGTGACCAGATGGCTGTTCACGTACCGCTGACGCTGG
AAGCCCAGCTGGAAGCGCGTGCGCTGATGATGTCTACCAACAACATCCTGTCCCCGGCGAACGGCGAACC
AATCATCGTTCCGTCTCAGGACGTTGTACTGGGTCTGTACTACATGACCCGTGACTGTGTTAACGCCAAA
GGCGAAGGCATGGTGCTGACTGGCCCGAAAGAAGCAGAACGTCTGTATCGCTCTGGTCTGGCTTCTCTGC
ATGCGCGCGTTAAAGTGCGTATCACCGAGTATGAAAAAGATGCTAACGGTGAATTAGTAGCGAAAACCAG
CCTGAAAGACACGACTGTTGGCCGTGCCATTCTGTGGATGATTGTACCGAAAGGTCTGCCTTACTCCATC
GTCAACCAGGCGCTGGGTAAAAAAGCAATCTCCAAAATGCTGAACACCTGCTACCGCATTCTCGGTCTGA
AACCGACCGTTATTTTTGCGGACCAGATCATGTACACCGGCTTCGCCTATGCAGCGCGTTCTGGTGCATC
TGTTGGTATCGATGACATGGTCATCCCGGAGAAGAAACACGAAATCATCTCCGAGGCAGAAGCAGAAGTT
GCTGAAATTCAGGAGCAGTTCCAGTCTGGTCTGGTAACTGCGGGCGAACGCTACAACAAAGTTATCGATA
TCTGGGCTGCGGCGAACGATCGTGTATCCAAAGCGATGATGGATAACCTGCAAACTGAAACCGTGATTAA
CCGTGACGGTCAGGAAGAGAAGCAGGTTTCCTTCAACAGCATCTACATGATGGCCGACTCCGGTGCGCGT
GGTTCTGCGGCACAGATTCGTCAGCTTGCTGGTATGCGTGGTCTGATGGCGAAGCCGGATGGCTCCATCA
TCGAAACGCCAATCACCGCGAACTTCCGTGAAGGTCTGAACGTACTCCAGTACTTCATCTCCACCCACGG
TGCTCGTAAAGGTCTGGCGGATACCGCACTGAAAACTGCGAACTCCGGTTACCTGACTCGTCGTCTGGTT
GACGTGGCGCAGGACCTGGTGGTTACCGAAGACGATTGTGGTACCCATGAAGGTATCATGATGACTCCGG
TTATCGAGGGTGGTGACGTTAAAGAGCCGCTGCGCGATCGCGTACTGGGTCGTGTAACTGCTGAAGACGT
TCTGAAGCCGGGTACTGCTGATATCCTCGTTCCGCGCAACACGCTGCTGCACGAACAGTGGTGTGACCTG
CTGGAAGAGAACTCTGTCGACGCGGTTAAAGTACGTTCTGTTGTATCTTGTGACACCGACTTTGGTGTAT
GTGCGCACTGCTACGGTCGTGACCTGGCGCGTGGCCACATCATCAACAAGGGTGAAGCAATCGGTGTTAT
CGCGGCACAGTCCATCGGTGAACCGGGTACACAGCTGACCATGCGTACGTTCCACATCGGTGGTGCGGCA
TCTCGTGCGGCTGCTGAATCCAGCATCCAAGTGAAAAACAAAGGTAGCATCAAGCTCAGCAACGTGAAGT
CGGTTGTGAACTCCAGCGGTAAACTGGTTATCACTTCCCGTAATACTGAACTGAAACTGATCGACGAATT
CGGTCGTACTAAAGAAAGCTACAAAGTACCTTACGGTGCGGTACTGGCGAAAGGCGATGGCGAACAGGTT
GCTGGCGGCGAAACCGTTGCAAACTGGGACCCGCACACCATGCCGGTTATCACCGAAGTAAGCGGTTTTG
TACGCTTTACTGACATGATCGACGGCCAGACCATTACGCGTCAGACCGACGAACTGACCGGTCTGTCTTC
GCTGGTGGTTCTGGATTCCGCAGAACGTACCGCAGGTGGTAAAGATCTGCGTCCGGCACTGAAAATCGTT
GATGCTCAGGGTAACGACGTTCTGATCCCAGGTACCGATATGCCAGCGCAGTACTTCCTGCCGGGTAAAG
CGATTGTTCAGCTGGAAGATGGCGTACAGATCAGCTCTGGTGACACCCTGGCGCGTATTCCGCAGGAATC
CGGCGGTACCAAGGACATCACCGGTGGTCTGCCGCGCGTTGCGGACCTGTTCGAAGCACGTCGTCCGAAA
GAGCCGGCAATCCTGGCTGAAATCAGCGGTATCGTTTCCTTCGGTAAAGAAACCAAAGGTAAACGTCGTC
TGGTTATCACCCCGGTAGACGGTAGCGATCCGTACGAAGAGATGATTCCGAAATGGCGTCAGCTCAACGT
GTTCGAAGGTGAACGTGTAGAACGTGGTGACGTAATTTCCGACGGTCCGGAAGCGCCGCACGACATTCTG
CGTCTGCGTGGTGTTCATGCTGTTACTCGTTACATCGTTAACGAAGTACAGGACGTATACCGTCTGCAGG
GCGTTAAGATTAACGATAAACACATCGAAGTTATCGTTCGTCAGATGCTGCGTAAAGCTACCATCGTTAA
CGCGGGTAGCTCCGACTTCCTGGAAGGCGAACAGGTTGAATACTCTCGCGTCAAGATCGCAAACCGCGAA
CTGGAAGCGAACGGCAAAGTGGGTGCAACTTACTCCCGCGATCTGCTGGGTATCACCAAAGCGTCTCTGG
CAACCGAGTCCTTCATCTCCGCGGCATCGTTCCAGGAGACCACTCGCGTGCTGACCGAAGCAGCCGTTGC
GGGCAAACGCGACGAACTGCGCGGCCTGAAAGAGAACGTTATCGTGGGTCGTCTGATCCCGGCAGGTACC
GGTTACGCGTACCACCAGGATCGTATGCGTCGCCGTGCTGCGGGTGAAGCTCCGGCTGCACCGCAGGTGA
CTGCAGAAGACGCATCTGCCAGCCTGGCAGAACTGCTGAACGCAGGTCTGGGCGGTTCTGATAACGAGCT
CGAGCTGGAAGTTCTGTTCCAGGGGCCCAGCAGCGGCCATCACCATCACCATCATCACCATCACCATTAA
AAGCTTATTTTGAGTGGACTATTGAGGCCAGAGATCTTTCTCTGTTGGGTTCCCATGTTCGTAAAGCTAC
CTACCAGACTTACGCTCCAATTCTTTATGAGAATGACCACTTTTTCGACTACATGCAAAAAAGTAAGTTT
CATCTCACCATTGAAGGTCCAAAAGTACTTGCTTATTTACTTGGTTTATGGATTGGTGATGGATTGTCTG
ACAGGGCAACTTTTTCGGTTGATTCCAGAGATACTTCTTTGATGGAACGTGTTACTGAATATGCTGAAAA
GTTGAATTTGTGCGCCGAGTATAAGGACAGAAAAGAACCACAAGTTGCCAAAACTGTTAATTTGTACTCT
AAAGTTGTCAGAGGTAATGGTATTCGCAATAATCTTAATACTGAGAATCCATTATGGGACGCTATTGTTG
GCTTAGGATTCTTGAAGGACGGTGTCAAAAATATTCCTTCTTTCTTGTCTACGGACAATATCGGTACTCG
TGAAACATTTCTTGCTGGTCTAATTGATTCTGATGGCTATGTTACTGATGAGCATGGTATTAAAGCAACA
ATAAAGACAATTCATACTTCTGTCAGAGATGGTTTGGTTTCCCTTGCTCGTTCTTTAGGCTTAGTAGTCT
CGGTTAACGCAGAACCTGCTAAGGTTGACATGAATGTCACCAAACATAAAATTAGTTATGCTATTTATAT
GTCTGGTGGAGATGTTTTGCTTAACGTTCTTTCGAAGTGTGCCGGCTCTAAAAAATTCAGGCCTGCTCCC
GCCGCTGCTTTTGCACGTGAGTGCCGCGGATTTTATTTCGAGTTACAAGAATTGAAGGAAGACGATTATT
ATGGGATTACTTTATCTGATGATTCTGATCATCAGTTTTTGCTTGGATCCCAGGTTGTCGTCCATGCATG
CGGTGGCCTGACCGGTCTGAACTCAGGCCTCACGACAAATCCTGGTGTATCCGCTTGGCAGGTCAACACA
GCTTATACTGCGGGACAATTGGTCACATATAACGGCAAGACGTATAAATGTTTGCAGCCCCACACCTCCT
TGGCAGGATGGGAACCATCCAACGTTCCTGCCTTGTGGCAGCTTCAATGACTGCAGACTTAAGAAGGAGA
TTAATGT
[273 nt withheld, positions 10592-10864]
TAATCCGGATAACTACGTCAGGTGGCACTTTTCGGGGAAATGTGCGCGGAACCCCTATTTGTTTATTTTT
CTAAATACATTCAAATATGTATCCGCTCATGAGACAATAACCCTGATAAATGCTTCAATAATATTGAAAA
AGGAAGAGTATGAGTATTCAACATTTCCGTGTCGCCCTTATTCCCTTTTTTGCGGCATTTTGCCTTCCTG
TTTTTGCTCACCCAGAAACGCTGGTGAAAGTAAAAGATGCTGAAGATCAGTTGGGTGCACGAGTGGGTTA
CATCGAACTGGATCTCAACAGCGGTAAGATCCTTGAGAGTTTTCGCCCCGAAGAACGTTCTCCAATGATG
AGCACTTTTAAAGTTCTGCTATGTGGCGCGGTATTATCCCGTGTTGACGCCGGGCAAGAGCAACTCGGTC
GCCGCATACACTATTCTCAGAATGACTTGGTTGAGTACTCACCAGTCACAGAAAAGCATCTTACGGATGG
CATGACAGTAAGAGAATTATGCAGTGCTGCCATAACCATGAGTGATAACACTGCGGCCAACTTACTTCTG
ACAACGATCGGAGGACCGAAGGAGCTAACCGCTTTTTTGCACAACATGGGGGATCATGTAACTCGCCTTG
ATCGTTGGGAACCGGAGCTGAATGAAGCCATACCAAACGACGAGCGTGACACCACGATGCCTGTAGCAAT
GGCAACAACGTTGCGCAAACTATTAACTGGCGAACTACTTACTCTAGCTTCCCGGCAACAATTAATAGAC
TGGATGGAGGCGGATAAAGTTGCAGGACCACTTCTGCGCTCGGCCCTTCCGGCTGGCTGGTTTATTGCTG
ATAAATCTGGAGCCGGTGAGCGTGGGTCTCGCGGTATCATTGCAGCACTGGGGCCAGATGGTAAGCCCTC
CCGTATCGTAGTTATCTACACGACGGGGAGTCAGGCAACTATGGATGAACGAAATAGACAGATCGCTGAG
ATAGGTGCCTCACTGATTAAGCATTGGTAACTGTCAGACCAAGTTTACTCATATATACTTTAGATTGATT
[38 nt withheld, positions 11915-11952]
A
[37 nt withheld, positions 11954-11990]
ATTTTGTTAAAATTCGCGTTAAATTTTTGTTAAATCAGCTCATTTTTTAACCAATAGGCCGAAATCGGCA
AAATCCCTTATAAATCAAAAGAATAGCCCGAGATAGGGT
[37 nt withheld, positions 12100-12136]
AAAGAACGTGGACTCCAACGTCAAAGG
[141 nt withheld, positions 12164-12304]
G
[125 nt withheld, positions 12306-12430]
AAAGGATCTAGGTGAAGATCCTTTTTGATAATCTCATGACCAAAATCCCTTAACGTGAGTTTTCGTTCCA
CTGAGCGTCAGACCCCGTAGAAAAGATCAAAGGATCTTCTTGAGATCCTTTTTTTCTGCGCGTAATCTGC
TGCTTGCAAACAAAAAAACCACCGCTACCAGCGGTGGTTTGTTTGCCGGATCAAGAGCTACCAACTCTTT
TTCCGAAGGTAACTGGCTTCAGCAGAGCGCAGATACCAAATACTGTCCTTCTAGTGTAGCCGTAGTTAGG
CCACCACTTCAAGAACTCTGTAGCACCGCCTACATACCTCGCTCTGCTAATCCTGTTACCAGTGGCTGCT
GCCAGTGGCGATAAGTCGTGTCTTACCGGGTTGGACTCAAGACGATAGTTACCGGATAAGGCGCAGCGGT
CGGGCTGAACGGGGGGTTCGTGCACACAGCCCAGCTTGGAGCGAACGACCTACACCGAACTGAGATACCT
ACAGCGTGAGCTATGAGAAAGCGCCACGCTTCCCGAAGGGAGAAAGGCGGACAGGTATCCGGTAAGCGGC
AGGGTCGGAACAGGAGAGCGCACGAGGGAGCTTCCAGGGGGAAACGCCTGGTATCTTTATAGTCCTGTCG
GGTTTCGCCACCTCTGACTTGAGCGTCGATTTTTGTGATGCTCGTCAGGGGGGCGGAGCCTATGGAAAAA
CGCCAGCAACGCGGCCTTTTTACGGTTCCTGGCCTTTTGCTGGCCTTTTGCTCACATGTTCTTTCCTGCG
TTATCCCCTGATTCTGTGGATAACCGTATTACCGCCTTTGAGTGAGCTGATACCGCTCGCCGCAGCCGAA
CGACCGAGCGCAGCGAGTCAGTGAGCGAGGAAGCTATGGTGCACTCTCAGTACAATCTGCTCTGATGCCG
CATAGTTAAGCCAGTATACACTCCGCTATCGCTACGTGACTGGGTCATGGCTGCGCCCCGACACCCGCCA
ACACCCGCTGACGCGCCCTGACGGGCTTGTCTGCTCCCGGCATCCGCTTACAGACAAGCTGTGACCGTCT
CCGGGAGCTGCATGTGTCAGAGGTTTTCACCGTCATCACCGAAACGCGCGAGGCAGCTGCGGTAAAGCTC
ATCAGCGTGGTCGTGCAGCGATTCACAGATGTCTGCCTGTTCATCCGCGTCCAGCTCGTTGAGTTTCTCC
AGAAGCGTTAATGTCTGGCTTCTGATAAAGCGGGCCATGTTAAGGGCGGTTTTTTCCTGTTTGGTCACTG
ATGCCTCCGTGTAAGGGGGATTTCTGTTCATGGGGGTAATGATACCGATGAAACGAGAGAGGATGCTCAC
GATACGGGTTACTGATGATGAACATGCCCGGTTACTGGAACGTTGTGAGGGTAAACAACTGGCGGTATGG
ATGCGGCGGGACCAGAGAAAAATCACTCAGGGTCAATGCCAGCCGAACGCCAGCAAGACGTAGCCCAGCG
CGTCGGCCGCCATGCCGGCGATAATGGCCTGCTTCTCGCCGAAACGTTTGGTGGCGGGACCAGTGACGAA
GGCTTGAGCGAGGGCGTGCAAGATTCCGAATACCGCAAGCGACAGGCCGATCATCGTCGCGCTCCAGCGA
AAGCGGTCCTCGCCGAAAATGACCCAGAGCGCTGCCGGCACCTGTCCTACGAGTTGCATGATAAAGAAGA
CAGTCATAAGTGCGGCGACGATAGTCATGCCCCGCGCCCACCGGAAGGAGCTGACTGGGTTGAAGGCTCT
CAAGGGCATCGGTCGAGATCCCGGTGCCTAATGAGTGAGCTAACTTACATTAATTGCGTTGCGCTCACTG
CCCGCTTTCCAGTCGGGAAACCTGTCGTGCCAGCTGCATTAATGAATCGGCCAACGCGCGGGGAGAGGCG
GTTTGCGTATTGGGCGCCAGGGTGGTTTTTCTTTTCACCAGTGAGACGGGCAACAGCTGATTGCCCTTCA
CCGCCTGGCCCTGAGAGAGTTGCAGCAAGCGGTCCACGCTGGTTTGCCCCAGCAGGCGAAAATCCTGTTT
GATGGTGGTTAACGGCGGGATATAACATGAGCTGTCTTCGGTATCGTCGTATCCCACTACCGAGATATCC
GCACCAACGCGCAGCCCGGACTCGGTAATGGCGCGCATTGCGCCCAGCGCCATCTGATCGTTGGCAACCA
GCATCGCAGTGGGAACGATGCCCTCATTCAGCATTTGCATGGTTTGTTGAAAACCGGACATGGCACTCCA
GTCGCCTTCCCGTTCCGCTATCGGCTGAATTTGATTGCGAGTGAGATATTTATGCCAGCCAGCCAGACGC
AGACGCGCCGAGACAGAACTTAATGGGCCCGCTAACAGCGCGATTTGCTGGTGACCCAATGCGACCAGAT
GCTCCACGCCCAGTCGCGTACCGTCTTCATGGGAGAAAATAATACTGTTGATGGGTGTCTGGTCAGAGAC
ATCAAGAAATAACGCCGGAACATTAGTGCAGGCAGCTTCCACAGCAATGGCATCCTGGTCATCCAGCGGA
TAGTTAATGATCAGCCCACTGACGCGTTGCGCGAGAAGATTGTGCACCGCCGCTTTACAGGCTTCGACGC
CGCTTCGTTCTACCATCGACACCACCACGCTGGCACCCAGTTGATCGGCGCGAGATTTAATCGCCGCGAC
AATTTGCGACGGCGCGTGCAGGGCCAGACTGGAGGTGGCAACGCCAATCAGCAACGACTGTTTGCCCGCC
AGTTGTTGTGCCACGCGGTTGGGAATGTAATTCAGCTCCGCCATCGCCGCTTCCACTTTTTCCCGCGTTT
TCGCAGAAACGTGGCTGGCCTGGTTCACCACGCGGGAAACGGTCTGATAAGAGACACCGGCATACTCTGC
GACATCGTATAACGTTACTGGTTTCACATTCACCACCCTGAATTGACTCTCTTCCGGGCGCTATCATGCC
ATACCGCGAAAGGTTTTGCGCCATTCGATGGTGTCCGGGATCTCGACGCTCTCCCTTATGCGACTCCTGC
ATTAGGAAGCAGCCCAGTAGTAGGTTGAGGCCGTTGAGCACCGCCGCCGCAAGGAATGGTGCATGCAAGG
AGATGGCGCCCAACAGTCCCCCGGCCACGGGGCCTGCCACCATACCCACGCCGAAACAAGCGCTCATGAG
CCCGAAGTGGCGAGCCCGATCTTCCCCATCGGTGATGTCGGCGATATAGGCGCCAGCAACCGCACCTGTG
GCGCCGGTGATGCCGGCCACGATGCGTCCGGCGTAGAGGATCGAGATCTCGATCCCGCGAAAT
Features (pLannotate 1.2.2; 23 found; start..end, strand, type, name):
      1..19      +  promoter       T7 promoter: promoter for bacteriophage T7 RNA polymerase
     20..44      +  protein_bind   lac operator: The lac repressor binds to the lac operator to inhibit transcription in E. coli. This inhibition can be relieved by adding lactose or isopropyl-β-D-thiogalactopyranoside (IPTG). lac repressor encoded by lacI
     59..81      +  RBS            RBS: efficient ribosome binding site from bacteriophage T7 gene 10 (Olins and Rangwala, 1989)
     89..1075    +  CDS            rpoA (sequence withheld): RPOA_ECO24 - Experimental evidence at protein level: Swiss-Prot protein existence level 1. DNA-dependent RNA polymerase catalyzes the transcription of DNA into RNA using the four ribonucleoside triphosphates as substrates. From Escherichia coli O139:H28 (strain E24377A / ETEC).
   1169..5194    +  CDS            rpoB (sequence withheld): RPOB_ECO24 - Experimental evidence at protein level: Swiss-Prot protein existence level 1. DNA-dependent RNA polymerase catalyzes the transcription of DNA into RNA using the four ribonucleoside triphosphates as substrates. From Escherichia coli O139:H28 (strain E24377A / ETEC).
   5277..9392    +  CDS            rpoC: RPOC_ECO24 - Experimental evidence at protein level: Swiss-Prot protein existence level 1. DNA-dependent RNA polymerase catalyzes the transcription of DNA into RNA using the four ribonucleoside triphosphates as substrates. From Escherichia coli O139:H28 (strain E24377A / ETEC).
   9431..9448    +  CDS            8xHis (fragment): 8xHis affinity tag
   9464..9829    +  CDS            Sce VMA intein 5' region (fragment): 5' region of the intein from the yeast Vma1 subunit of the vacuolar ATPase (Chong et al., 1998); Saccharomyces cerevisiae VMA1
   9832..10362   +  CDS            Sce VMA intein 3' region: modified 3' region of the intein from the yeast Vma1 subunit of the vacuolar ATPase (Chong et al., 1998); Saccharomyces cerevisiae VMA1; C-terminal cleavage of this intein can be induced by thiols.
  10406..10561   +  CDS            CBD: chitin binding domain from chitinase A1 (Watanabe et al., 1994); Bacillus circulans chiA
  10592..10864   +  CDS            rpoZ (sequence withheld): RPOZ_ECO24 - Experimental evidence at protein level: Swiss-Prot protein existence level 1. Promotes RNA polymerase assembly. Latches the N- and C- terminal regions of the beta' subunit thereby facilitating its interaction with the beta and alpha subunits. From Escherichia coli O139:H28 (strain E24377A / ETEC).
  10909..11013   +  promoter       AmpR promoter: bla
  11014..11874   +  CDS            AmpR: β-lactamase; bla; confers resistance to ampicillin, carbenicillin, and related antibiotics
  11916..12429   -  rep_origin     M13 ori (sequence partly withheld): M13 bacteriophage origin of replication; arrow indicates direction of (+) strand synthesis
  12540..13128   +  rep_origin     ori: high-copy-number ColE1/pMB1/pBR322/pUC origin of replication
  13305..13395   -  misc_feature   bom (fragment): basis of mobility region from pBR322
  13497..13688   -  CDS            rop: Rop protein, which maintains plasmids at low copy number; rop
  13729..13839   +  CDS            mbeC (fragment): MBEC_ECOLX - Experimental evidence at protein level: Swiss-Prot protein existence level 1. Required for efficient mobilization of ColE1 plasmid and is thus essential to promote the specific transfer of the plasmid during conjugation. Probably functions by inducing DNA bending, helping the MbeA relaxase to melt the DNA around the nic site and cleave the phosphodiester bond. Binds specifically double-stranded DNA (dsDNA) containing the ColE1 oriT but does not recognize the inverted repeat (IR). From Escherichia coli.
  13874..14196   -  CDS            TcR (fragment): tetracycline efflux protein; tet; confers resistance to tetracycline
  14211..14232   -  protein_bind   CAP binding site: CAP binding activates transcription in the presence of cAMP. E. coli catabolite activator protein
  14245..15327   -  CDS            lacI: lac repressor; lacI; The lac repressor binds to the lac operator to inhibit transcription in E. coli. This inhibition can be relieved by adding lactose or isopropyl-β-D-thiogalactopyranoside (IPTG).
  15328..15405   -  promoter       lacI promoter: lacI
  15413..15692   -  CDS            TcR (fragment): tetracycline efflux protein; tet; confers resistance to tetracycline
