>Addgene plasmid #138379 | pAJ1 | addgene full sequence | sequence record 275999 | Addgene NGS Result
TAATACGACTCACTATAGGGGAATTGTGAGCGGATAACAATTCCCCTCTAGAAATAATTTTGTTTAACTT
TAAGAAGGAGATATACAT
[987 nt withheld, positions 89-1075]
TAACCGGATCCCCGATCCGTGGACTTGTCAGCGACTGAGGAAACAGACCATGGATCCCCGATCCGTCGAC
TTGTCAGCGAGCTGAGGAACCCT
[4026 nt withheld, positions 1169-5194]
TAATTCTCGCTCAAACAGGTCACTGCTGTCGGGTTAAAACCCGGCAGCGGATTGTGCTAACTCCGACGGG
AGCAAATCCGTGAAAGATTTATTAAAGTTTCTGAAAGCGCAGACTAAAACCGAAGAGTTTGATGCGATCA
AAATTGCTCTGGCTTCGCCAGACATGATCCGTTCATGGTCTTTCGGTGAAGTTAAAAAGCCGGAAACCAT
CAACTACCGTACGTTCAAACCAGAACGTGACGGCCTTTTCTGCGCCCGTATCTTTGGGCCGGTAAAAGAT
TACGAGTGCCTGTGCGGTAAGTACAAGCGCCTGAAACACCGTGGCGTCATCTGTGAGAAGTGCGGCGTTG
AAGTGACCCAGACTAAAGTACGCCGTGAGCGTATGGGCCACATCGAACTGGCTTCCCCGACTGCGCACAT
CTGGTTCCTGAAATCGCTGCCGTCCCGTATCGGTCTGCTGCTCGATATGCCGCTGCGCGATATCGAACGC
GTACTGTACTTTGAATCCGGTTCTATGGGGGCGGAAGCAATCCAGGCTCTGCTGAAGAGCATGGATCTGG
AGCAAGAGTGCGAACAGCTGCGTGAAGAGCTGAACGAAACCAACTCCGAAACCAAGCGTAAAAAGCTGAC
CAAGCGTATCAAACTGCTGGAAGCGTTCGTTCAGTCTGGTAACAAACCAGAGTGGATGATCCTGACCGTT
CTGCCGGTACTGCCGCCAGATCTGCGTCCGCTGGTTCCGCTGGATGGTGGTCGTTTCGCGACTTCTGACC
TGAACGATCTGTATCGTCGCGTCATTAACCGTAACAACCGTCTGAAACGTCTGCTGGATCTGGCTGCGCC
GGACATCATCGTACGTAACGAAAAACGTATGCTGCAGGAAGCGGTAGACGCCCTGCTGGATAACGGTCGT
CGCGGTCGTGCGATCACCGGTTCTAACAAGCGTCCTCTGAAATCTTTGGCCGACATGATCAAAGGTAAAC
AGGGTCGTTTCCGTCAGAACCTGCTCGGTAAGCGTGTTGACTACTCCGGTCGTTCTGTAATCACCGTAGG
TCCATACCTGCGTCTGCATCAGTGCGGTCTGCCGAAGAAAATGGCACTGGAGCTGTTCAAACCGTTCATC
TACGGCAAGCTGGAACTGCGTGGTCTTGCTACCACCATTAAAGCTGCGAAGAAAATGGTTGAGCGCGAAG
AAGCTGTCGTTTGGGATATCCTGGACGAAGTTATCCGCGAACACCCGGTACTGCTGAACCGTGCACCGAC
TCTGCACCGTCTGGGTATCCAGGCATTTGAACCGGTACTGATCGAAGGTAAAGCTATCCAGCTGCACCCG
CTGGTTTGTGCGGCATATAACGCCGACTTCGATGGTGACCAGATGGCTGTTCACGTACCGCTGACGCTGG
AAGCCCAGCTGGAAGCGCGTGCGCTGATGATGTCTACCAACAACATCCTGTCCCCGGCGAACGGCGAACC
AATCATCGTTCCGTCTCAGGACGTTGTACTGGGTCTGTACTACATGACCCGTGACTGTGTTAACGCCAAA
GGCGAAGGCATGGTGCTGACTGGCCCGAAAGAAGCAGAACGTCTGTATCGCTCTGGTCTGGCTTCTCTGC
ATGCGCGCGTTAAAGTGCGTATCACCGAGTATGAAAAAGATGCTAACGGTGAATTAGTAGCGAAAACCAG
CCTGAAAGACACGACTGTTGGCCGTGCCATTCTGTGGATGATTGTACCGAAAGGTCTGCCTTACTCCATC
GTCAACCAGGCGCTGGGTAAAAAAGCAATCTCCAAAATGCTGAACACCTGCTACCGCATTCTCGGTCTGA
AACCGACCGTTATTTTTGCGGACCAGATCATGTACACCGGCTTCGCCTATGCAGCGCGTTCTGGTGCATC
TGTTGGTATCGATGACATGGTCATCCCGGAGAAGAAACACGAAATCATCTCCGAGGCAGAAGCAGAAGTT
GCTGAAATTCAGGAGCAGTTCCAGTCTGGTCTGGTAACTGCGGGCGAACGCTACAACAAAGTTATCGATA
TCTGGGCTGCGGCGAACGATCGTGTATCCAAAGCGATGATGGATAACCTGCAAACTGAAACCGTGATTAA
CCGTGACGGTCAGGAAGAGAAGCAGGTTTCCTTCAACAGCATCTACATGATGGCCGACTCCGGTGCGCGT
GGTTCTGCGGCACAGATTCGTCAGCTTGCTGGTATGCGTGGTCTGATGGCGAAGCCGGATGGCTCCATCA
TCGAAACGCCAATCACCGCGAACTTCCGTGAAGGTCTGAACGTACTCCAGTACTTCATCTCCACCCACGG
TGCTCGTAAAGGTCTGGCGGATACCGCACTGAAAACTGCGAACTCCGGTTACCTGACTCGTCGTCTGGTT
GACGTGGCGCAGGACCTGGTGGTTACCGAAGACGATTGTGGTACCCATGAAGGTATCATGATGACTCCGG
TTATCGAGGGTGGTGACGTTAAAGAGCCGCTGCGCGATCGCGTACTGGGTCGTGTAACTGCTGAAGACGT
TCTGAAGCCGGGTACTGCTGATATCCTCGTTCCGCGCAACACGCTGCTGCACGAACAGTGGTGTGACCTG
CTGGAAGAGAACTCTGTCGACGCGGTTAAAGTACGTTCTGTTGTATCTTGTGACACCGACTTTGGTGTAT
GTGCGCACTGCTACGGTCGTGACCTGGCGCGTGGCCACATCATCAACAAGGGTGAAGCAATCGGTGTTAT
CGCGGCACAGTCCATCGGTGAACCGGGTACACAGCTGACCATGCGTACGTTCCACATCGGTGGTGCGGCA
TCTCGTGCGGCTGCTGAATCCAGCATCCAAGTGAAAAACAAAGGTAGCATCAAGCTCAGCAACGTGAAGT
CGGTTGTGAACTCCAGCGGTAAACTGGTTATCACTTCCCGTAATACTGAACTGAAACTGATCGACGAATT
CGGTCGTACTAAAGAAAGCTACAAAGTACCTTACGGTGCGGTACTGGCGAAAGGCGATGGCGAACAGGTT
GCTGGCGGCGAAACCGTTGCAAACTGGGACCCGCACACCATGCCGGTTATCACCGAAGTAAGCGGTTTTG
TACGCTTTACTGACATGATCGACGGCCAGACCATTACGCGTCAGACCGACGAACTGACCGGTCTGTCTTC
GCTGGTGGTTCTGGATTCCGCAGAACGTACCGCAGGTGGTAAAGATCTGCGTCCGGCACTGAAAATCGTT
GATGCTCAGGGTAACGACGTTCTGATCCCAGGTACCGATATGCCAGCGCAGTACTTCCTGCCGGGTAAAG
CGATTGTTCAGCTGGAAGATGGCGTACAGATCAGCTCTGGTGACACCCTGGCGCGTATTCCGCAGGAATC
CGGCGGTACCAAGGACATCACCGGTGGTCTGCCGCGCGTTGCGGACCTGTTCGAAGCACGTCGTCCGAAA
GAGCCGGCAATCCTGGCTGAAATCAGCGGTATCGTTTCCTTCGGTAAAGAAACCAAAGGTAAACGTCGTC
TGGTTATCACCCCGGTAGACGGTAGCGATCCGTACGAAGAGATGATTCCGAAATGGCGTCAGCTCAACGT
GTTCGAAGGTGAACGTGTAGAACGTGGTGACGTAATTTCCGACGGTCCGGAAGCGCCGCACGACATTCTG
CGTCTGCGTGGTGTTCATGCTGTTACTCGTTACATCGTTAACGAAGTACAGGACGTATACCGTCTGCAGG
GCGTTAAGATTAACGATAAACACATCGAAGTTATCGTTCGTCAGATGCTGCGTAAAGCTACCATCGTTAA
CGCGGGTAGCTCCGACTTCCTGGAAGGCGAACAGGTTGAATACTCTCGCGTCAAGATCGCAAACCGCGAA
CTGGAAGCGAACGGCAAAGTGGGTGCAACTTACTCCCGCGATCTGCTGGGTATCACCAAAGCGTCTCTGG
CAACCGAGTCCTTCATCTCCGCGGCATCGTTCCAGGAGACCACTCGCGTGCTGACCGAAGCAGCCGTTGC
GGGCAAACGCGACGAACTGCGCGGCCTGAAAGAGAACGTTATCGTGGGTCGTCTGATCCCGGCAGGTACC
GGTTACGCGTACCACCAGGATCGTATGCGTCGCCGTGCTGCGGGTGAAGCTCCGGCTGCACCGCAGGTGA
CTGCAGAAGACGCATCTGCCAGCCTGGCAGAACTGCTGAACGCAGGTCTGGGCGGTTCTGATAACGAGCT
CGAGCTGGAAGTTCTGTTCCAGGGGCCCAGCAGCGGCCATCACCATCACCATCATCACCATCACCATTAA
AAGCTTATTTTGAGTGGACTATTGAGGCCAGAGATCTTTCTCTGTTGGGTTCCCATGTTCGTAAAGCTAC
CTACCAGACTTACGCTCCAATTCTTTATGAGAATGACCACTTTTTCGACTACATGCAAAAAAGTAAGTTT
CATCTCACCATTGAAGGTCCAAAAGTACTTGCTTATTTACTTGGTTTATGGATTGGTGATGGATTGTCTG
ACAGGGCAACTTTTTCGGTTGATTCCAGAGATACTTCTTTGATGGAACGTGTTACTGAATATGCTGAAAA
GTTGAATTTGTGCGCCGAGTATAAGGACAGAAAAGAACCACAAGTTGCCAAAACTGTTAATTTGTACTCT
AAAGTTGTCAGAGGTAATGGTATTCGCAATAATCTTAATACTGAGAATCCATTATGGGACGCTATTGTTG
GCTTAGGATTCTTGAAGGACGGTGTCAAAAATATTCCTTCTTTCTTGTCTACGGACAATATCGGTACTCG
TGAAACATTTCTTGCTGGTCTAATTGATTCTGATGGCTATGTTACTGATGAGCATGGTATTAAAGCAACA
ATAAAGACAATTCATACTTCTGTCAGAGATGGTTTGGTTTCCCTTGCTCGTTCTTTAGGCTTAGTAGTCT
CGGTTAACGCAGAACCTGCTAAGGTTGACATGAATGTCACCAAACATAAAATTAGTTATGCTATTTATAT
GTCTGGTGGAGATGTTTTGCTTAACGTTCTTTCGAAGTGTGCCGGCTCTAAAAAATTCAGGCCTGCTCCC
GCCGCTGCTTTTGCACGTGAGTGCCGCGGATTTTATTTCGAGTTACAAGAATTGAAGGAAGACGATTATT
ATGGGATTACTTTATCTGATGATTCTGATCATCAGTTTTTGCTTGGATCCCAGGTTGTCGTCCATGCATG
CGGTGGCCTGACCGGTCTGAACTCAGGCCTCACGACAAATCCTGGTGTATCCGCTTGGCAGGTCAACACA
GCTTATACTGCGGGACAATTGGTCACATATAACGGCAAGACGTATAAATGTTTGCAGCCCCACACCTCCT
TGGCAGGATGGGAACCATCCAACGTTCCTGCCTTGTGGCAGCTTCAATGACTGCAGACTTAAGAAGGAGA
TTAATGT
[273 nt withheld, positions 10592-10864]
TAATCCGGATAACTACGTCAGGTGGCACTTTTCGGGGAAATGTGCGCGGAACCCCTATTTGTTTATTTTT
CTAAATACATTCAAATATGTATCCGCTCATGAGACAATAACCCTGATAAATGCTTCAATAATATTGAAAA
AGGAAGAGTATGAGTATTCAACATTTCCGTGTCGCCCTTATTCCCTTTTTTGCGGCATTTTGCCTTCCTG
TTTTTGCTCACCCAGAAACGCTGGTGAAAGTAAAAGATGCTGAAGATCAGTTGGGTGCACGAGTGGGTTA
CATCGAACTGGATCTCAACAGCGGTAAGATCCTTGAGAGTTTTCGCCCCGAAGAACGTTTCCCAATGATG
AGCACTTTTAAAGTTCTGCTATGTGGCGCGGTATTATCCCGTGTTGACGCCGGGCAAGAGCAACTCGGTC
GCCGCATACACTATTCTCAGAATGACTTGGTTGAGTACTCACCAGTCACAGAAAAGCATCTTACGGATGG
CATGACAGTAAGAGAATTATGCAGTGCTGCCATAACCATGAGTGATAACACTGCGGCCAACTTACTTCTG
ACAACGATCGGAGGACCGAAGGAGCTAACCGCTTTTTTGCACAACATGGGGGATCATGTAACTCGCCTTG
ATCGTTGGGAACCGGAGCTGAATGAAGCCATACCAAACGACGAGCGTGACACCACGATGCCTGTAGCAAT
GGCAACAACGTTGCGCAAACTATTAACTGGCGAACTACTTACTCTAGCTTCCCGGCAACAATTAATAGAC
TGGATGGAGGCGGATAAAGTTGCAGGACCACTTCTGCGCTCGGCCCTTCCGGCTGGCTGGTTTATTGCTG
ATAAATCTGGAGCCGGTGAGCGTGGGTCTCGCGGTATCATTGCAGCACTGGGGCCAGATGGTAAGCCCTC
CCGTATCGTAGTTATCTACACGACGGGGAGTCAGGCAACTATGGATGAACGAAATAGACAGATCGCTGAG
ATAGGTGCCTCACTGATTAAGCATTGGTAACTGTCAGACCAAGTTTACTCATATATACTTTAGATTGATT
[38 nt withheld, positions 11915-11952]
A
[37 nt withheld, positions 11954-11990]
ATTTTGTTAAAATTCGCGTTAAATTTTTGTTAAATCAGCTCATTTTTTAACCAATAGGCCGAAATCGGCA
AAATCCCTTATAAATCAAAAGAATAGCCCGAGATAGGGT
[37 nt withheld, positions 12100-12136]
AAAGAACGTGGACTCCAACGTCAAAGG
[141 nt withheld, positions 12164-12304]
G
[125 nt withheld, positions 12306-12430]
AAAGGATCTAGGTGAAGATCCTTTTTGATAATCTCATGACCAAAATCCCTTAACGTGAGTTTTCGTTCCA
CTGAGCGTCAGACCCCGTAGAAAAGATCAAAGGATCTTCTTGAGATCCTTTTTTTCTGCGCGTAATCTGC
TGCTTGCAAACAAAAAAACCACCGCTACCAGCGGTGGTTTGTTTGCCGGATCAAGAGCTACCAACTCTTT
TTCCGAAGGTAACTGGCTTCAGCAGAGCGCAGATACCAAATACTGTCCTTCTAGTGTAGCCGTAGTTAGG
CCACCACTTCAAGAACTCTGTAGCACCGCCTACATACCTCGCTCTGCTAATCCTGTTACCAGTGGCTGCT
GCCAGTGGCGATAAGTCGTGTCTTACCGGGTTGGACTCAAGACGATAGTTACCGGATAAGGCGCAGCGGT
CGGGCTGAACGGGGGGTTCGTGCACACAGCCCAGCTTGGAGCGAACGACCTACACCGAACTGAGATACCT
ACAGCGTGAGCTATGAGAAAGCGCCACGCTTCCCGAAGGGAGAAAGGCGGACAGGTATCCGGTAAGCGGC
AGGGTCGGAACAGGAGAGCGCACGAGGGAGCTTCCAGGGGGAAACGCCTGGTATCTTTATAGTCCTGTCG
GGTTTCGCCACCTCTGACTTGAGCGTCGATTTTTGTGATGCTCGTCAGGGGGGCGGAGCCTATGGAAAAA
CGCCAGCAACGCGGCCTTTTTACGGTTCCTGGCCTTTTGCTGGCCTTTTGCTCACATGTTCTTTCCTGCG
TTATCCCCTGATTCTGTGGATAACCGTATTACCGCCTTTGAGTGAGCTGATACCGCTCGCCGCAGCCGAA
CGACCGAGCGCAGCGAGTCAGTGAGCGAGGAAGCTATGGTGCACTCTCAGTACAATCTGCTCTGATGCCG
CATAGTTAAGCCAGTATACACTCCGCTATCGCTACGTGACTGGGTCATGGCTGCGCCCCGACACCCGCCA
ACACCCGCTGACGCGCCCTGACGGGCTTGTCTGCTCCCGGCATCCGCTTACAGACAAGCTGTGACCGTCT
CCGGGAGCTGCATGTGTCAGAGGTTTTCACCGTCATCACCGAAACGCGCGAGGCAGCTGCGGTAAAGCTC
ATCAGCGTGGTCGTGCAGCGATTCACAGATGTCTGCCTGTTCATCCGCGTCCAGCTCGTTGAGTTTCTCC
AGAAGCGTTAATGTCTGGCTTCTGATAAAGCGGGCCATGTTAAGGGCGGTTTTTTCCTGTTTGGTCACTG
ATGCCTCCGTGTAAGGGGGATTTCTGTTCATGGGGGTAATGATACCGATGAAACGAGAGAGGATGCTCAC
GATACGGGTTACTGATGATGAACATGCCCGGTTACTGGAACGTTGTGAGGGTAAACAACTGGCGGTATGG
ATGCGGCGGGACCAGAGAAAAATCACTCAGGGTCAATGCCAGCCGAACGCCAGCAAGACGTAGCCCAGCG
CGTCGGCCGCCATGCCGGCGATAATGGCCTGCTTCTCGCCGAAACGTTTGGTGGCGGGACCAGTGACGAA
GGCTTGAGCGAGGGCGTGCAAGATTCCGAATACCGCAAGCGACAGGCCGATCATCGTCGCGCTCCAGCGA
AAGCGGTCCTCGCCGAAAATGACCCAGAGCGCTGCCGGCACCTGTCCTACGAGTTGCATGATAAAGAAGA
CAGTCATAAGTGCGGCGACGATAGTCATGCCCCGCGCCCACCGGAAGGAGCTGACTGGGTTGAAGGCTCT
CAAGGGCATCGGTCGAGATCCCGGTGCCTAATGAGTGAGCTAACTTACATTAATTGCGTTGCGCTCACTG
CCCGCTTTCCAGTCGGGAAACCTGTCGTGCCAGCTGCATTAATGAATCGGCCAACGCGCGGGGAGAGGCG
GTTTGCGTATTGGGCGCCAGGGTGGTTTTTCTTTTCACCAGTGAGACGGGCAACAGCTGATTGCCCTTCA
CCGCCTGGCCCTGAGAGAGTTGCAGCAAGCGGTCCACGCTGGTTTGCCCCAGCAGGCGAAAATCCTGTTT
GATGGTGGTTAACGGCGGGATATAACATGAGCTGTCTTCGGTATCGTCGTATCCCACTACCGAGATATCC
GCACCAACGCGCAGCCCGGACTCGGTAATGGCGCGCATTGCGCCCAGCGCCATCTGATCGTTGGCAACCA
GCATCGCAGTGGGAACGATGCCCTCATTCAGCATTTGCATGGTTTGTTGAAAACCGGACATGGCACTCCA
GTCGCCTTCCCGTTCCGCTATCGGCTGAATTTGATTGCGAGTGAGATATTTATGCCAGCCAGCCAGACGC
AGACGCGCCGAGACAGAACTTAATGGGCCCGCTAACAGCGCGATTTGCTGGTGACCCAATGCGACCAGAT
GCTCCACGCCCAGTCGCGTACCGTCTTCATGGGAGAAAATAATACTGTTGATGGGTGTCTGGTCAGAGAC
ATCAAGAAATAACGCCGGAACATTAGTGCAGGCAGCTTCCACAGCAATGGCATCCTGGTCATCCAGCGGA
TAGTTAATGATCAGCCCACTGACGCGTTGCGCGAGAAGATTGTGCACCGCCGCTTTACAGGCTTCGACGC
CGCTTCGTTCTACCATCGACACCACCACGCTGGCACCCAGTTGATCGGCGCGAGATTTAATCGCCGCGAC
AATTTGCGACGGCGCGTGCAGGGCCAGACTGGAGGTGGCAACGCCAATCAGCAACGACTGTTTGCCCGCC
AGTTGTTGTGCCACGCGGTTGGGAATGTAATTCAGCTCCGCCATCGCCGCTTCCACTTTTTCCCGCGTTT
TCGCAGAAACGTGGCTGGCCTGGTTCACCACGCGGGAAACGGTCTGATAAGAGACACCGGCATACTCTGC
GACATCGTATAACGTTACTGGTTTCACATTCACCACCCTGAATTGACTCTCTTCCGGGCGCTATCATGCC
ATACCGCGAAAGGTTTTGCGCCATTCGATGGTGTCCGGGATCTCGACGCTCTCCCTTATGCGACTCCTGC
ATTAGGAAGCAGCCCAGTAGTAGGTTGAGGCCGTTGAGCACCGCCGCCGCAAGGAATGGTGCATGCAAGG
AGATGGCGCCCAACAGTCCCCCGGCCACGGGGCCTGCCACCATACCCACGCCGAAACAAGCGCTCATGAG
CCCGAAGTGGCGAGCCCGATCTTCCCCATCGGTGATGTCGGCGATATAGGCGCCAGCAACCGCACCTGTG
GCGCCGGTGATGCCGGCCACGATGCGTCCGGCGTAGAGGATCGAGATCTCGATCCCGCGAAAT
Features (pLannotate 1.2.2; 23 found; start..end, strand, type, name):
      1..19      +  promoter       T7 promoter: promoter for bacteriophage T7 RNA polymerase
     20..44      +  protein_bind   lac operator: The lac repressor binds to the lac operator to inhibit transcription in E. coli. This inhibition can be relieved by adding lactose or isopropyl-β-D-thiogalactopyranoside (IPTG). lac repressor encoded by lacI
     59..81      +  RBS            RBS: efficient ribosome binding site from bacteriophage T7 gene 10 (Olins and Rangwala, 1989)
     89..1075    +  CDS            rpoA (sequence withheld): RPOA_ECO24 - Experimental evidence at protein level: Swiss-Prot protein existence level 1. DNA-dependent RNA polymerase catalyzes the transcription of DNA into RNA using the four ribonucleoside triphosphates as substrates. From Escherichia coli O139:H28 (strain E24377A / ETEC).
   1169..5194    +  CDS            rpoB (sequence withheld): RPOB_ECO24 - Experimental evidence at protein level: Swiss-Prot protein existence level 1. DNA-dependent RNA polymerase catalyzes the transcription of DNA into RNA using the four ribonucleoside triphosphates as substrates. From Escherichia coli O139:H28 (strain E24377A / ETEC).
   5277..9392    +  CDS            rpoC: RPOC_ECO24 - Experimental evidence at protein level: Swiss-Prot protein existence level 1. DNA-dependent RNA polymerase catalyzes the transcription of DNA into RNA using the four ribonucleoside triphosphates as substrates. From Escherichia coli O139:H28 (strain E24377A / ETEC).
   9431..9448    +  CDS            8xHis (fragment): 8xHis affinity tag
   9464..9829    +  CDS            Sce VMA intein 5' region (fragment): 5' region of the intein from the yeast Vma1 subunit of the vacuolar ATPase (Chong et al., 1998); Saccharomyces cerevisiae VMA1
   9832..10362   +  CDS            Sce VMA intein 3' region: modified 3' region of the intein from the yeast Vma1 subunit of the vacuolar ATPase (Chong et al., 1998); Saccharomyces cerevisiae VMA1; C-terminal cleavage of this intein can be induced by thiols.
  10406..10561   +  CDS            CBD: chitin binding domain from chitinase A1 (Watanabe et al., 1994); Bacillus circulans chiA
  10592..10867   +  CDS            RNAP ω (sequence partly withheld): DNA-directed RNA polymerase subunit omega; E. coli rpoZ; promotes RNA polymerase assembly
  10909..11013   +  promoter       AmpR promoter: bla
  11014..11874   +  CDS            AmpR: β-lactamase; bla; confers resistance to ampicillin, carbenicillin, and related antibiotics
  11916..12429   -  rep_origin     M13 ori (sequence partly withheld): M13 bacteriophage origin of replication; arrow indicates direction of (+) strand synthesis
  12540..13128   +  rep_origin     ori: high-copy-number ColE1/pMB1/pBR322/pUC origin of replication
  13305..13395   -  misc_feature   bom (fragment): basis of mobility region from pBR322
  13497..13688   -  CDS            rop: Rop protein, which maintains plasmids at low copy number; rop
  13729..13839   +  CDS            mbeC (fragment): MBEC_ECOLX - Experimental evidence at protein level: Swiss-Prot protein existence level 1. Required for efficient mobilization of ColE1 plasmid and is thus essential to promote the specific transfer of the plasmid during conjugation. Probably functions by inducing DNA bending, helping the MbeA relaxase to melt the DNA around the nic site and cleave the phosphodiester bond. Binds specifically double-stranded DNA (dsDNA) containing the ColE1 oriT but does not recognize the inverted repeat (IR). From Escherichia coli.
  13874..14196   -  CDS            TcR (fragment): tetracycline efflux protein; tet; confers resistance to tetracycline
  14211..14232   -  protein_bind   CAP binding site: CAP binding activates transcription in the presence of cAMP. E. coli catabolite activator protein
  14245..15327   -  CDS            lacI: lac repressor; lacI; The lac repressor binds to the lac operator to inhibit transcription in E. coli. This inhibition can be relieved by adding lactose or isopropyl-β-D-thiogalactopyranoside (IPTG).
  15328..15405   -  promoter       lacI promoter: lacI
  15413..15692   -  CDS            TcR (fragment): tetracycline efflux protein; tet; confers resistance to tetracycline
