[The description below was written by a language model from this plasmid's Addgene catalogue record and pLannotate feature annotations shown in this document.]
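Description:
pAJ1 is a bacterial expression plasmid, listed on a pET21a backbone and derived from pEcRNAP6, that co-expresses the four subunits of Escherichia coli core RNA polymerase so that the enzyme assembles in vivo. A single T7 promoter with an adjacent lac operator and the T7 gene 10 ribosome binding site sits upstream of rpoA (α), followed in the same orientation by rpoB (β), rpoC (β′) and rpoZ (ω). No further promoters are annotated between these genes, consistent with a polycistronic arrangement. A plasmid-borne lacI gene with its own promoter supplies the repressor, making expression IPTG-inducible in hosts that provide T7 RNA polymerase.

The rpoC insert carries a clamp toe deletion in which Tyr144–Lys179 is replaced by a Gly-Ser linker. Its C-terminus is followed by a PreScission protease site and a His10 tag, allowing affinity purification of the assembled core enzyme and subsequent tag removal. The feature tables pick up the tag only as a partial His match. They also show Sce VMA intein fragments and a chitin binding domain between the His tag and rpoZ. The catalogue entry does not mention these, and the record does not say whether they are translated.

The plasmid is maintained through a ColE1/pMB1-type origin with rop and a bom fragment, carries an M13 origin, and is selected with ampicillin via β-lactamase; only nonfunctional tetracycline-resistance fragments remain. Both full sequences are 15,713 nt, so the catalogue's backbone and total size values appear unreliable. The associated publication concerns the structural basis of transcription activation by Crl through tethering of σS to RNA polymerase, which suggests the mutant core enzyme was made for that work.
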