Addgene plasmid #138379: pAJ1
Purpose: pEcRNAP6 derivative encoding Escherichia coli core RNA polymerase subunits: RpoA, RpoB, RpoC(His)10, RpoZ
Depositing lab: Seth Darst. Depositing organization: Rockefeller University. Publication: Structural basis for transcription activation by Crl through tethering of sigma(S) and RNA polymerase. Cartagena AJ, Banta AB, Sathyan N, Ross W, Gourse RL, Campbell EA, Darst SA. Proc Natl Acad Sci U S A. 2019 Sep 17;116(38):18923-18927. doi: 10.1073/pnas.1910827116. Epub 2019 Sep 4. PubMed 31484766.
Backbone
  Vector backbone: pET21a
  Backbone size w/o insert (bp): 15815
  Total vector size (bp): 5000
  Vector type: Bacterial Expression
Growth in bacteria
  Bacterial resistance: Ampicillin, 100 μg/mL
  Growth temperature: 37°C
  Growth strain: DH5alpha
  Copy number: High Copy
Gene/Insert 1
  Gene/Insert name: RpoA
  Species: E. coli
  Insert size (bp): 990
  GenBank ID: 947794
  Entrez Gene: rpoA (a.k.a. b3295, ECK3282, pez, phs, sez)
  Promoter: T7
  Cloning method: Unknown
  Sequencing primers: 5′ T7; 3′ cgctgacaagtccacggatcggggatccgg
Gene/Insert 2
  Gene/Insert name: RpoB
  Species: E. coli
  Insert size (bp): 4029
  GenBank ID: 948488
  Entrez Gene: rpoB (a.k.a. b3987, ECK3978, ftsR, groN, nitB, rif, ron, sdgB, stl, stv, tabD)
  Cloning method: Unknown
  Sequencing primers: 5′ ccgtcgacttgtcagcgagctgaggaaccc; 3′ ggttttaacccgacagcagtgacctgtttgagcg
Gene/Insert 3
  Gene/Insert name: RpoC (alt name: RpoC dCT)
  Species: E. coli
  Insert size (bp): 4185
  Mutation: Clamp toe deletion: Δ(Tyr144-Lys179) ::(G144-S145). PreScission protease site (GE Healthcare; LEVLFQGP) is inserted between the C-terminus of RpoC and the (His)10-tag
  GenBank ID: 948487
  Entrez Gene: rpoC (a.k.a. b3988, ECK3979, tabB)
  Tag / fusion protein: His10 (C terminal on insert)
  Cloning method: Unknown
  Sequencing primers: 5′ gcggattgtgctaactccgacgggagcaaatcc; 3′ gcttattttgagtggactattgaggccagag
Gene/Insert 4
  Gene/Insert name: rpoZ
  Species: E. coli
  Insert size (bp): 276
  GenBank ID: 948160
  Entrez Gene: rpoZ (a.k.a. b3649, ECK3639, spoS)
  Cloning method: Unknown
  Sequencing primers: 5′ gcttcaatgactgcagacttaagaaggagattaatg; 3′ ccccgaaaagtgccacctgacgtagttatccg
Resource information
  A portion of this plasmid was derived from a plasmid made by: pEcRNAP6, Twist KA, Husnain SI, Franke JD, Jain D, Campbell EA, Nickels BE, Thomas MS, Darst SA, Westblade LF
Terms and licenses: Academic/Nonprofit Terms; Industry Terms: Not Available to Industry
Depositor comments: A novel method for the production of in vivo-assembled, recombinant Escherichia coli RNA polymerase lacking the alpha C-terminal domain.2 Twist KA, Husnain SI, Franke JD, Jain D, Campbell EA, Nickels BE, Thomas MS, Darst SA, Westblade LF Protein Sci. 2011 Jun;20(6):986-95. doi: 10.1002/pro.622. Epub 2011 Apr 26.
How to cite: pAJ1 was a gift from Seth Darst (Addgene plasmid # 138379 ; http://n2t.net/addgene:138379 ; RRID:Addgene_138379)
